Addgene plasmid #114940: AT1G49100 L12 _pECIA2
Purpose: Bait vector AT1G49100 L12 _pECIA2 should be used with prey vector AT1G49100 L12 _pECIA14.
Depositing lab: Youssef Belkhadir. Depositing organization: Gregor Mendel Institute of Molecular Plant Biology. Publication: An extracellular network of Arabidopsis leucine-rich repeat receptor kinases. Smakowska-Luzan E, Mott GA, Parys K, Stegmann M, Howton TC, Layeghifard M, Neuhold J, Lehner A, Kong J, Grunwald K, Weinberger N, Satbhai SB, Mayer D, Busch W, Madalinski M, Stolt-Bergner P, Provart NJ, Mukhtar MS, Zipfel C, Desveaux D, Guttman DS, Belkhadir Y. Nature. 2018 Jan 18;553(7688):342-346. doi: 10.1038/nature25184. Epub 2018 Jan 10. PubMed 29320478.
Backbone
  Vector backbone: pECIA2
  Backbone manufacturer: Chris Garcia (Addgene plasmid # 47032)
  Vector type: Insect Expression
Growth in bacteria
  Bacterial resistance: Ampicillin, 100 μg/mL
  Growth temperature: 37°C
  Growth strain: DH5alpha
  Copy number: High Copy
Gene/Insert
  Gene/Insert name: AT1G49100
  Species: A. thaliana (mustard weed)
  Entrez Gene: AT1G49100 (a.k.a. AT1G49100, F27J15.13, F27J15_13)
  Promoter: Metallothionein (Copper-Inducible)
  Tag / fusion protein: Fc, V5 and hexahistidine tags (C terminal on backbone)
  Cloning method: Ligation Independent Cloning
Terms and licenses: Academic/Nonprofit Terms; Industry Terms: Not Available to Industry
Depositor comments: Plasmid for secreted expression in Drosophila cell culture by induction via CuSO4. Insert is an extracellular domain of indicated LRR-RK, C-terminally tagged with Fc, V5 and hexahistidine tags. Insert Protein Sequence: NGFITLDCGLLPDGSPYTNPSTGLTFTSDSSFIESGKNGRVSKDSERNFEKAFVTLRYFPDGERNCYNLNVTQGTNYLIRAAFLYGNYDGLNTVPNFDLFIGPNKVTTVNFNATGGGVFVEIIHMSRSTPLDICLVKTGTTTPMISTLELRPLRSDTYISAIGSSLLLYFRGYLNDSGVVLRYPDDVNDRRWFPFSYKEWKIVTTTLNVNTSNGFDLPQGAMASAATRVNDNGTWEFPWSLEDSTTRFHIYLHFAELQTLLANETREFNVLLNGKVYYGPYSPKMLSIDTMSPQPDSTLTCKGGSCLLQLVKTTKSTLPPLINAIELFTVVEFPQSETNQDEVIAIKKIQLTYGLSRINWQGDPCVPEQFLWAGLKCSNINSSTPPTITFLNLSSSGLTGIISPSIQNLTHLQELDLSNNDLTGDVPEFLADIKSLLIINLSGNNFSGQLPQKLIDKKRLKLNVEGNPKLLCTKGPCGNKPGEGGHPKKS
How to cite: AT1G49100 L12 _pECIA2 was a gift from Youssef Belkhadir (Addgene plasmid # 114940 ; http://n2t.net/addgene:114940 ; RRID:Addgene_114940)
