[The description below was written by a language model from this plasmid's Addgene catalogue record and pLannotate feature annotations shown in this document.]
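Description:
AT1G49100 L12 _pECIA2 is an insect-cell expression plasmid built on the pECIA2 backbone and designed for secreted production of a plant receptor ectodomain in Drosophila cell culture. It is maintained in E. coli as a high-copy plasmid through a ColE1/pUC-type origin and is selected with ampicillin via the β-lactamase gene. The remaining bacterial annotations (lac promoter/operator, and lacZα, lacI, rop and bom fragments) are leftovers of the pUC/pBR322-derived cloning backbone and have no evident role in the expression cassette.

The payload is the extracellular domain of the Arabidopsis thaliana leucine-rich repeat receptor kinase encoded by AT1G49100, inserted by ligation-independent cloning. Transcription is driven by the Drosophila metallothionein promoter, which is induced by adding copper sulfate. A Drosophila BiP signal sequence at the N-terminus directs the product into the secretory pathway so that it is released into the medium. Downstream and in frame, the backbone supplies a human IgG1 Fc fragment followed by V5 and hexahistidine tags. The hexahistidine tag is stated in the catalogue record but is not separately annotated in the feature table. An SV40 polyadenylation signal is annotated downstream of the cassette, on the opposite strand in the table.

The record describes this plasmid as the "bait" construct, to be paired with the matching "prey" version of the same ectodomain in pECIA14. The pair belongs to a collection made to map extracellular interactions among Arabidopsis LRR receptor kinases. The Fc portion and epitope tags would be suited to capture, detection or purification of the secreted protein, although the record does not give the assay format.
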