Features (pLannotate 1.2.2; 18 found; start..end, strand, type, name):
     23..449     +  promoter       MT promoter: Drosophila metallothionein promoter
    467..520     +  sig_peptide    BiP signal sequence: Drosophila BiP signal sequence
    467..1984    +  CDS            RLK6_ARATH (fragment): Experimental evidence at protein level: Swiss-Prot protein existence level 1. Probable receptor with a dual specificity kinase activity acting on both serine/threonine- and tyrosine-containing substrates. From Arabidopsis thaliana (Mouse-ear cress).
   2021..2701    +  CDS            IGHG1 (fragment): IGHG1_HUMAN - Experimental evidence at protein level: Swiss-Prot protein existence level 1. Constant region of immunoglobulin heavy chains. Immunoglobulins, also known as antibodies, are membrane-bound or secreted glycoproteins produced by B lymphocytes. In the recognition phase of humoral immunity, the membrane-bound immunoglobulins serve as receptors which, upon binding of a specific antigen, trigger the clonal expansion and differentiation of B lymphocytes into immunoglobulins- secreting plasma cells. Secreted immunoglobulins mediate the effector phase of humoral immunity, which results in
   2720..2761    +  CDS            V5 tag: epitope tag from simian virus 5
   2861..2995    -  polyA_signal   SV40 poly(A) signal: SV40 polyadenylation signal
   3018..3102    -  CDS            large T antigen (fragment): large T antigen from SV40 (simian virus 40)
   3102..3126    +  misc_feature   MCS (fragment): pUC18/19 multiple cloning site
   3163..3179    -  protein_bind   lac operator: The lac repressor binds to the lac operator to inhibit transcription in E. coli. This inhibition can be relieved by adding lactose or isopropyl-β-D-thiogalactopyranoside (IPTG). lac repressor encoded by lacI
   3187..3217    -  promoter       lac promoter: promoter for the E. coli lac operon
   3232..3253    -  protein_bind   CAP binding site: CAP binding activates transcription in the presence of cAMP. E. coli catabolite activator protein
   3266..3358    -  CDS            lacI (fragment): lac repressor; lacI; The lac repressor binds to the lac operator to inhibit transcription in E. coli. This inhibition can be relieved by adding lactose or isopropyl-β-D-thiogalactopyranoside (IPTG).
   3541..4129    -  rep_origin     ori: high-copy-number ColE1/pMB1/pBR322/pUC origin of replication
   4300..5160    -  CDS            AmpR: β-lactamase; bla; confers resistance to ampicillin, carbenicillin, and related antibiotics
   5161..5265    -  promoter       AmpR promoter: bla
   5360..5395    +  CDS            rop (fragment): Rop protein, which maintains plasmids at low copy number; rop
   5497..5596    +  misc_feature   bom (fragment): basis of mobility region from pBR322
   5602..21      -  CDS            lacZα (fragment) (across the origin): LacZα fragment of β-galactosidase; lacZ fragment
>Addgene plasmid #114940 | AT1G49100 L12 _pECIA2 | addgene full sequence | sequence record 296493 | Addgene NGS Result
GTAAAACGACGGCCAGTGAATTAATTCGTTGCAGGACAGGATGTGGTGCCCGATGTGACTAGCTCTTTGC
TGCAGGCCGTCCTATCCTCTGGTTCCGATAAGAGACCCAGAACTCCGGCCCCCCACCGCCCACCGCCACC
CCCATACATATGTGGTACGCAAGTAAGAGTGCCTGCGCATGCCCCATGTGCCCCACCAAGAGCTTTGCAT
CCCATACAAGTCCCCAAAGTGGAGAACCGAACCAATTCTTCGCGGGCAGAACAAAAGCTTCTGCACACGT
CTCCACTCGAATTTGGAGCCGGCCGGCGTGTGCAAAAGAGGTGAATCGAACGAAAGACCCGTGTGTAAAG
CCGCGTTTCCAAAATGTATAAAACCGAGAGCATCTGGCCAATGTGCATCAGTTGTGGTCAGCAGCAAAAT
CAAGTGAATCATCTCAGTGCAACTAAAGGGGGGATCCGATCTCAATATGAAGTTATGCATATTACTGGCC
GTCGTGGCCTTTGTTGGCCTCTCGCTCGGGAACGGATTCATCACTTTGGATTGTGGTCTGTTACCTGATG
GATCTCCATATACCAATCCATCTACTGGATTAACATTCACTTCGGATTCTAGTTTCATCGAGAGTGGAAA
GAATGGCCGAGTCAGTAAGGACTCTGAGCGAAACTTCGAAAAAGCTTTTGTAACTCTAAGATACTTTCCA
GATGGAGAGCGGAACTGTTATAACCTGAATGTCACACAAGGAACAAATTACTTGATTAGAGCAGCTTTCT
TATATGGAAATTACGATGGTCTTAATACTGTCCCAAACTTTGATCTATTTATTGGCCCTAATAAGGTGAC
AACAGTGAATTTTAATGCAACCGGAGGTGGTGTGTTCGTGGAGATAATTCACATGTCAAGGTCAACCCCT
TTGGATATTTGTCTTGTTAAGACAGGAACAACTACACCGATGATATCAACCTTGGAGCTACGACCTTTGA
GAAGTGATACTTACATTAGTGCCATTGGGAGCTCCTTGCTCCTCTATTTTAGAGGTTATCTTAATGATTC
AGGTGTCGTTTTACGGTACCCCGATGATGTCAACGACCGTAGATGGTTCCCATTCTCATATAAGGAGTGG
AAAATTGTAACCACAACTCTCAATGTAAACACTTCAAATGGTTTTGATCTACCACAAGGTGCAATGGCAT
CGGCTGCAACCCGTGTTAATGATAATGGGACATGGGAATTTCCATGGAGCTTAGAGGATTCTACCACACG
GTTTCACATTTACCTTCACTTCGCAGAGCTTCAAACTTTGTTAGCCAACGAGACTAGAGAATTCAATGTT
TTGCTGAATGGAAAAGTTTATTATGGACCTTATAGTCCTAAAATGTTAAGTATAGATACTATGAGCCCCC
AACCCGATTCGACATTGACATGTAAAGGAGGAAGTTGCCTCTTGCAGCTAGTGAAGACAACAAAGTCAAC
TCTTCCTCCTCTCATCAATGCTATTGAACTTTTTACTGTTGTTGAGTTTCCTCAATCAGAAACAAACCAA
GATGAAGTGATTGCTATCAAGAAGATCCAACTTACTTATGGATTGAGTAGAATTAACTGGCAAGGAGATC
CATGTGTCCCCGAGCAGTTTTTGTGGGCTGGTTTGAAGTGCAGCAATATTAATAGTTCCACTCCACCAAC
AATCACTTTCTTAAACTTGTCTTCAAGTGGACTAACCGGGATCATTTCACCTTCCATCCAGAATTTGACC
CATTTACAAGAGTTGGATTTGTCAAATAACGACTTGACCGGGGATGTGCCTGAGTTTCTAGCTGACATAA
AATCGCTCTTGATCATAAACTTAAGTGGAAACAATTTTAGCGGTCAACTTCCTCAAAAGCTTATAGATAA
GAAAAGACTGAAGCTGAATGTTGAAGGAAACCCTAAGCTTCTTTGCACAAAAGGACCATGTGGAAATAAA
CCTGGAGAAGGTGGACATCCCAAAAAGAGTCTGGAGGTGCTGTTCCAGGGACCAGGGAGCGACAAAACTC
ACACATGCCCACCGTGCCCAGCACCTGAACTCCTGGGGGGACCGTCAGTCTTCCTCTTCCCCCCAAAACC
CAAGGACACCCTCATGATCTCCCGGACCCCTGAGGTCACATGCGTGGTGGTGGACGTGAGCCACGAAGAC
CCTGAGGTCAAGTTCAACTGGTACGTGGACGGCGTGGAGGTGCATAATGCCAAGACAAAGCCGCGGGAGG
AGCAGTACAACAGCACGTACCGTGTGGTCAGCGTCCTCACCGTCCTGCACCAGGACTGGCTGAATGGCAA
GGAGTACAAGTGCAAGGTCTCCAACAAAGCCCTCCCAGCCCCCATCGAGAAAACCATCTCCAAAGCCAAA
GGGCAGCCCCGAGAACCACAGGTGTACACCCTGCCCCCATCCCGGGAGGAGATGACCAAGAACCAGGTCA
GCCTGACCTGCCTGGTCAAAGGCTTCTATCCCAGCGACATCGCCGTGGAGTGGGAGAGCAATGGGCAGCC
GGAGAACAACTACAAGACCACGCCTCCCGTGCTGGACTCCGACGGCTCCTTCTTCCTCTACAGCAAGCTC
ACCGTGGACAAGAGCAGGTGGCAGCAGGGGAACGTCTTCTCATGCTCCGTGATGCATGAGGGTCTGCACA
ACCACTACACGCAGAAGAGCCTCTCCCTGTCTCCGGGTAAATCTAGAGGGCCCTTCGAAGGTAAGCCTAT
CCCTAACCCTCTCCTCGGTCTCGATTCTACGCGTACCGGTCATCATCACCATCACCATTGAGTTTAAACC
CGCTGATCAGCCTCGACTGTGCCTTCTAAGGCCTGAGCTCGCTGATCAGCCTCGATCGAGGATCCAGACA
TGATAAGATACATTGATGAGTTTGGACAAACCACAACTAGAATGCAGTGAAAAAAATGCTTTATTTGTGA
AATTTGTGATGCTATTGCTTTATTTGTAACCATTATAAGCTGCAATAAACAAGTTAACAACAACAATTGC
ATTCATTTTATGTTTCAGGTTCAGGGGGAGGTGTGGGAGGTTTTTTAAAGCAAGTAAAACCTCTACAAAT
GTGGTATGGCTGATTATGATCAGTCGACCTGCAGGCATGCAAGCTTGGCGTAATCATGGTCATAGCTGTT
TCCTGTGTGAAATTGTTATCCGCTCACAATTCCACACAACATACGAGCCGGAAGCATAAAGTGTAAAGCC
TGGGGTGCCTAATGAGTGAGCTAACTCACATTAATTGCGTTGCGCTCACTGCCCGCTTTCCAGTCGGGAA
ACCTGTCGTGCCAGCTGCATTAATGAATCGGCCAACGCGCGGGGAGAGGCGGTTTGCGTATTGGGCGCTC
TTCCGCTTCCTCGCTCACTGACTCGCTGCGCTCGGTCGTTCGGCTGCGGCGAGCGGTATCAGCTCACTCA
AAGGCGGTAATACGGTTATCCACAGAATCAGGGGATAACGCAGGAAAGAACATGTGAGCAAAAGGCCAGC
AAAAGGCCAGGAACCGTAAAAAGGCCGCGTTGCTGGCGTTTTTCCATAGGCTCCGCCCCCCTGACGAGCA
TCACAAAAATCGACGCTCAAGTCAGAGGTGGCGAAACCCGACAGGACTATAAAGATACCAGGCGTTTCCC
CCTGGAAGCTCCCTCGTGCGCTCTCCTGTTCCGACCCTGCCGCTTACCGGATACCTGTCCGCCTTTCTCC
CTTCGGGAAGCGTGGCGCTTTCTCATAGCTCACGCTGTAGGTATCTCAGTTCGGTGTAGGTCGTTCGCTC
CAAGCTGGGCTGTGTGCACGAACCCCCCGTTCAGCCCGACCGCTGCGCCTTATCCGGTAACTATCGTCTT
GAGTCCAACCCGGTAAGACACGACTTATCGCCACTGGCAGCAGCCACTGGTAACAGGATTAGCAGAGCGA
GGTATGTAGGCGGTGCTACAGAGTTCTTGAAGTGGTGGCCTAACTACGGCTACACTAGAAGAACAGTATT
TGGTATCTGCGCTCTGCTGAAGCCAGTTACCTTCGGAAAAAGAGTTGGTAGCTCTTGATCCGGCAAACAA
ACCACCGCTGGTAGCGGTGGTTTTTTTGTTTGCAAGCAGCAGATTACGCGCAGAAAAAAAGGATCTCAAG
AAGATCCTTTGATCTTTTCTACGGGGTCTGACGCTCAGTGGAACGAAAACTCACGTTAAGGGATTTTGGT
CATGAGATTATCAAAAAGGATCTTCACCTAGATCCTTTTAAATTAAAAATGAAGTTTTAAATCAATCTAA
AGTATATATGAGTAAACTTGGTCTGACAGTTACCAATGCTTAATCAGTGAGGCACCTATCTCAGCGATCT
GTCTATTTCGTTCATCCATAGTTGCCTGACTCCCCGTCGTGTAGATAACTACGATACGGGAGGGCTTACC
ATCTGGCCCCAGTGCTGCAATGATACCGCGAGACCCACGCTCACCGGCTCCAGATTTATCAGCAATAAAC
CAGCCAGCCGGAAGGGCCGAGCGCAGAAGTGGTCCTGCAACTTTATCCGCCTCCATCCAGTCTATTAATT
GTTGCCGGGAAGCTAGAGTAAGTAGTTCGCCAGTTAATAGTTTGCGCAACGTTGTTGCCATTGCTACAGG
CATCGTGGTGTCACGCTCGTCGTTTGGTATGGCTTCATTCAGCTCCGGTTCCCAACGATCAAGGCGAGTT
ACATGATCCCCCATGTTGTGCAAAAAAGCGGTTAGCTCCTTCGGTCCTCCGATCGTTGTCAGAAGTAAGT
TGGCCGCAGTGTTATCACTCATGGTTATGGCAGCACTGCATAATTCTCTTACTGTCATGCCATCCGTAAG
ATGCTTTTCTGTGACTGGTGAGTACTCAACCAAGTCATTCTGAGAATAGTGTATGCGGCGACCGAGTTGC
TCTTGCCCGGCGTCAATACGGGATAATACCGCGCCACATAGCAGAACTTTAAAAGTGCTCATCATTGGAA
AACGTTCTTCGGGGCGAAAACTCTCAAGGATCTTACCGCTGTTGAGATCCAGTTCGATGTAACCCACTCG
TGCACCCAACTGATCTTCAGCATCTTTTACTTTCACCAGCGTTTCTGGGTGAGCAAAAACAGGAAGGCAA
AATGCCGCAAAAAAGGGAATAAGGGCGACACGGAAATGTTGAATACTCATACTCTTCCTTTTTCAATATT
ATTGAAGCATTTATCAGGGTTATTGTCTCATGAGCGGATACATATTTGAATGTATTTAGAAAAATAAACA
AATAGGGGTTCCGCGCACATTTCCCCGAAAAGTGCCACCTGACGTCTAAGAAACCATTATTATCATGACA
TTAACCTATAAAAATAGGCGTATCACGAGGCCCTTTCGTCTCGCGCGTTTCGGTGATGACGGTGAAAACC
TCTGACACATGCAGCTCCCGGAGACGGTCACAGCTTGTCTGTAAGCGGATGCCGGGAGCAGACAAGCCCG
TCAGGGCGCGTCAGCGGGTGTTGGCGGGTGTCGGGGCTGGCTTAACTATGCGGCATCAGAGCAGATTGTA
CTGAGAGTGCACCATATGCGGTGTGAAATACCGCACAGATGCGTAAGGAGAAAATACCGCATCAGGCGCC
ATTCGCCATTCAGGCTGCGCAACTGTTGGGAAGGGCGATCGGTGCGGGCCTCTTCGCTATTACGCCAGCT
GGCGAAAGGGGGATGTGCTGCAAGGCGATTAAGTTGGGTAACGCCAGGGTTTTCCCAGTCACGACGTT
